Addgene plasmid #86221: Rab8a cds in pGem-T Easy
Purpose: Can be used for in situ hybridisation or other purposes
Depositing lab: Rob Parton. Depositing organization: University of Queensland, Institute for Molecular Bioscience. Publication: A plasmid library of full-length zebrafish rab proteins for in vivo cell biology. Hall TE, Martel N, Lo HP, Xiong Z, Parton RG. Cell Logist. 2017 Mar 1;7(1):e1301151. doi: 10.1080/21592799.2017.1301151. eCollection 2017. PubMed 28396820.
Backbone
  Vector backbone: pGemT easy
  Vector type: in situ probe/other
Growth in bacteria
  Bacterial resistance: Ampicillin, 100 μg/mL
  Growth temperature: 37°C
  Growth strain: DH5alpha
  Copy number: High Copy
Gene/Insert
  Gene/Insert name: Rab8a
  Species: D. rerio (zebrafish)
  Entrez Gene: rab8a (a.k.a. ra, rab8, zgc:162699)
Terms and licenses: Academic/Nonprofit Terms; Industry Terms: Not Available to Industry
How to cite: Rab8a cds in pGem-T Easy was a gift from Rob Parton (Addgene plasmid # 86221 ; http://n2t.net/addgene:86221 ; RRID:Addgene_86221)
