[The description below was written by a language model from this plasmid's Addgene catalogue record and pLannotate feature annotations shown in this document.]
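Description:
Rab8a cds in pGem-T Easy is a small (about 3.6 kb) bacterial cloning plasmid carrying the coding sequence of zebrafish (Danio rerio) rab8a in the pGEM-T Easy TA-cloning backbone. It is one member of a library of full-length zebrafish Rab clones. Rab8a is a small GTPase of the Rab family, which regulates intracellular membrane trafficking by cycling between GDP- and GTP-bound states. The automated annotation matched the insert to a mammalian RAB8A homologue, which reflects sequence conservation rather than a different species of origin. The plasmid replicates in E. coli from a high-copy ColE1/pUC-type origin and is selected with ampicillin through the bla β-lactamase gene and its own promoter. An f1 origin is also present, which allows single-stranded DNA production with helper phage.

The insert sits in the multiple cloning site within the lacZα region, downstream of the lac promoter, operator and CAP site. This arrangement normally supports blue/white screening, and lacZα is annotated only as a fragment, as expected for an interrupted gene. Opposing SP6 and T7 bacteriophage promoters flank the insert. In the annotated orientation the Rab8a coding sequence is on the same strand as the T7 promoter, so T7 transcription should give sense RNA and SP6 transcription the antisense strand. This makes the construct suitable as a template for in vitro synthesis of labelled riboprobes for in situ hybridisation, the stated purpose, and it can also serve as a source of the coding sequence for subcloning. There is no eukaryotic promoter, tag or reporter. The short hornet peptide match next to the insert is most likely a spurious annotation of polylinker sequence.
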