Features (pLannotate 1.2.2; 14 found; start..end, strand, type, name):
    133..183     -  misc_feature   bom (fragment): basis of mobility region from pBR322
    210..314     +  promoter       AmpR promoter: bla
    315..1175    +  CDS            AmpR: β-lactamase; bla; confers resistance to ampicillin, carbenicillin, and related antibiotics
   1346..1934    +  rep_origin     ori: high-copy-number ColE1/pMB1/pBR322/pUC origin of replication
   2117..2209    +  CDS            lacI (fragment): lac repressor; lacI; The lac repressor binds to the lac operator to inhibit transcription in E. coli. This inhibition can be relieved by adding lactose or isopropyl-β-D-thiogalactopyranoside (IPTG).
   2222..2243    +  protein_bind   CAP binding site: CAP binding activates transcription in the presence of cAMP. E. coli catabolite activator protein
   2258..2288    +  promoter       lac promoter: promoter for the E. coli lac operon
   2296..2312    +  protein_bind   lac operator: The lac repressor binds to the lac operator to inhibit transcription in E. coli. This inhibition can be relieved by adding lactose or isopropyl-β-D-thiogalactopyranoside (IPTG). lac repressor encoded by lacI
   2354..2372    +  promoter       SP6 promoter: promoter for bacteriophage SP6 RNA polymerase
   2384..2446    +  CDS            VESPI_VESMG (fragment): Experimental evidence at protein level: Swiss-Prot protein existence level 1. Shows contractile activity on isolated ileum smooth muscle. From Vespa magnifica (Hornet).
   2456..3076    -  CDS            RAB8A: RAB8A_CANLF - Also known as MEL, RAB8. Experimental evidence at protein level: Swiss-Prot protein existence level 1. The small GTPases Rab are key regulators of intracellular membrane trafficking, from the formation of transport vesicles to their fusion with membranes. Rabs cycle between an inactive GDP-bound form and an active GTP-bound form that is able to recruit to membranes different sets of downstream effectors directly responsible for vesicle formation, movement, tethering and fusion. That Rab is involved in polarized vesicular trafficking and neurotransmitter release. Together with RAB
   3136..3154    -  promoter       T7 promoter: promoter for bacteriophage T7 RNA polymerase
   3157..3314    +  CDS            lacZα (fragment): LacZα fragment of β-galactosidase; lacZ fragment
   3318..105     +  rep_origin     f1 ori (across the origin) (sequence partly withheld): f1 bacteriophage origin of replication; arrow indicates direction of (+) strand synthesis
>Addgene plasmid #86221 | Rab8a cds in pGem-T Easy | depositor full sequence | sequence record 173827 | Rab8a cds in pGem-T Easy sequence 3641 bps
CACTCAACCCTATCTCGGTCTATTCTTTTGATTTATAAGGGATTTTGCCGATTTCGGCCTATTGGTTAAA
AAATGAGCTGATTTAACAAAAATTTAACGCGAATTTTAACAAAATATTAACGCTTACAATTTCCTGATGC
GGTATTTTCTCCTTACGCATCTGTGCGGTATTTCACACCGCATCAGGTGGCACTTTTCGGGGAAATGTGC
GCGGAACCCCTATTTGTTTATTTTTCTAAATACATTCAAATATGTATCCGCTCATGAGACAATAACCCTG
ATAAATGCTTCAATAATATTGAAAAAGGAAGAGTATGAGTATTCAACATTTCCGTGTCGCCCTTATTCCC
TTTTTTGCGGCATTTTGCCTTCCTGTTTTTGCTCACCCAGAAACGCTGGTGAAAGTAAAAGATGCTGAAG
ATCAGTTGGGTGCACGAGTGGGTTACATCGAACTGGATCTCAACAGCGGTAAGATCCTTGAGAGTTTTCG
CCCCGAAGAACGTTTTCCAATGATGAGCACTTTTAAAGTTCTGCTATGTGGCGCGGTATTATCCCGTATT
GACGCCGGGCAAGAGCAACTCGGTCGCCGCATACACTATTCTCAGAATGACTTGGTTGAGTACTCACCAG
TCACAGAAAAGCATCTTACGGATGGCATGACAGTAAGAGAATTATGCAGTGCTGCCATAACCATGAGTGA
TAACACTGCGGCCAACTTACTTCTGACAACGATCGGAGGACCGAAGGAGCTAACCGCTTTTTTGCACAAC
ATGGGGGATCATGTAACTCGCCTTGATCGTTGGGAACCGGAGCTGAATGAAGCCATACCAAACGACGAGC
GTGACACCACGATGCCTGTAGCAATGGCAACAACGTTGCGCAAACTATTAACTGGCGAACTACTTACTCT
AGCTTCCCGGCAACAATTAATAGACTGGATGGAGGCGGATAAAGTTGCAGGACCACTTCTGCGCTCGGCC
CTTCCGGCTGGCTGGTTTATTGCTGATAAATCTGGAGCCGGTGAGCGTGGGTCTCGCGGTATCATTGCAG
CACTGGGGCCAGATGGTAAGCCCTCCCGTATCGTAGTTATCTACACGACGGGGAGTCAGGCAACTATGGA
TGAACGAAATAGACAGATCGCTGAGATAGGTGCCTCACTGATTAAGCATTGGTAACTGTCAGACCAAGTT
TACTCATATATACTTTAGATTGATTTAAAACTTCATTTTTAATTTAAAAGGATCTAGGTGAAGATCCTTT
TTGATAATCTCATGACCAAAATCCCTTAACGTGAGTTTTCGTTCCACTGAGCGTCAGACCCCGTAGAAAA
GATCAAAGGATCTTCTTGAGATCCTTTTTTTCTGCGCGTAATCTGCTGCTTGCAAACAAAAAAACCACCG
CTACCAGCGGTGGTTTGTTTGCCGGATCAAGAGCTACCAACTCTTTTTCCGAAGGTAACTGGCTTCAGCA
GAGCGCAGATACCAAATACTGTTCTTCTAGTGTAGCCGTAGTTAGGCCACCACTTCAAGAACTCTGTAGC
ACCGCCTACATACCTCGCTCTGCTAATCCTGTTACCAGTGGCTGCTGCCAGTGGCGATAAGTCGTGTCTT
ACCGGGTTGGACTCAAGACGATAGTTACCGGATAAGGCGCAGCGGTCGGGCTGAACGGGGGGTTCGTGCA
CACAGCCCAGCTTGGAGCGAACGACCTACACCGAACTGAGATACCTACAGCGTGAGCTATGAGAAAGCGC
CACGCTTCCCGAAGGGAGAAAGGCGGACAGGTATCCGGTAAGCGGCAGGGTCGGAACAGGAGAGCGCACG
AGGGAGCTTCCAGGGGGAAACGCCTGGTATCTTTATAGTCCTGTCGGGTTTCGCCACCTCTGACTTGAGC
GTCGATTTTTGTGATGCTCGTCAGGGGGGCGGAGCCTATGGAAAAACGCCAGCAACGCGGCCTTTTTACG
GTTCCTGGCCTTTTGCTGGCCTTTTGCTCACATGTTCTTTCCTGCGTTATCCCCTGATTCTGTGGATAAC
CGTATTACCGCCTTTGAGTGAGCTGATACCGCTCGCCGCAGCCGAACGACCGAGCGCAGCGAGTCAGTGA
GCGAGGAAGCGGAAGAGCGCCCAATACGCAAACCGCCTCTCCCCGCGCGTTGGCCGATTCATTAATGCAG
CTGGCACGACAGGTTTCCCGACTGGAAAGCGGGCAGTGAGCGCAACGCAATTAATGTGAGTTAGCTCACT
CATTAGGCACCCCAGGCTTTACACTTTATGCTTCCGGCTCGTATGTTGTGTGGAATTGTGAGCGGATAAC
AATTTCACACAGGAAACAGCTATGACCATGATTACGCCAAGCTATTTAGGTGACACTATAGAATACTCAA
GCTATGCATCCAACGCGTTGGGAGCTCTCCCATATGGTCGACCTGCAGGCGGCCGCGAATTCACTAGTGA
TTTCACAGTAGCACACAGCGAAAGAAGCTGCTCTTTTTCGGCTGTTCAGTGGTAATTTTCACACCGTGGT
TGCTGCCCTGAGGATTGTTTCCCTCCAATTTTGTGTCCATCTTTGCTTTTATGTCTCTGGCGAGTGTTAA
GAAAGCATTCTCAACGTTGATATTAGCCTTTGCACTTGTCTCCATGAACTTGATGCCGTACTCTAACGCC
AGCTTCTCGCCTCTGTCTTTAGACACCTGCCTCTTCTCATTAATGTCACATTTGTTCCCCAAAATCATCT
TTTCCACATCAGCTGATGCATGCTCCTCTATGTTTCGGATCCAGTTTTTGATGTTGTCAAATGACTTCTC
ATTGGTGATATCATAAACCAGCATAATACCCATTGCACCTCTGTAATATGCTGTCGTGATCGTCCGAAAT
CGTTCCTGTCCTGCCGTGTCCCATATCTGTAACTTTATCTTCTTGCCATCTAGTTCTATTGTCCTGATCT
TGAAATCGATACCTATCGTCGAGATAAATGTCGAGTTAAAGGCATCCTCTGAGAATCTGAACAGCACACA
GGTCTTCCCGACTCCGGAATCCCCGATTAACAGCAGTTTAAACAAATAATCGTAGGTCTTCGCCATAATC
GAATTCCCGCGGCCGCCATGGCGGCCGGGAGCATGCGACGTCGGGCCCAATTCGCCCTATAGTGAGTCGT
ATTACAATTCACTGGCCGTCGTTTTACAACGTCGTGACTGGGAAAACCCTGGCGTTACCCAACTTAATCG
CCTTGCAGCACATCCCCCTTTCGCCAGCTGGCGTAATAGCGAAGAGGCCCGCACCGATCGCCCTTCCCAA
CAGTTGCGCAGCCTGAATGGCGAATGG
[124 nt withheld, positions 3318-3441]
C
[91 nt withheld, positions 3443-3533]
A
[49 nt withheld, positions 3535-3583]
CCTTTGACGTTGGAGTCCACGTTCTTTAATAGTGGACTCTTGTTCCAAACTGGAACAA
